Addgene plasmid #82405: pME-BrainbowTEC
Purpose: Gateway-compatible Brainbow-1.0 with fluorophores tdTomato-myc/EGFP/E2Crimson-HA
Depositing lab: Judith Eisen. Depositing organization: University of Oregon. Publication: A MultiSite Gateway Toolkit for Rapid Cloning of Vertebrate Expression Constructs with Diverse Research Applications. Fowler DK, Stewart S, Seredick S, Eisen JS, Stankunas K, Washbourne P. PLoS One. 2016 Aug 8;11(8):e0159277. doi: 10.1371/journal.pone.0159277. eCollection 2016. PONE-D-16-19476 PubMed 27500400.
Backbone
  Vector backbone: pDONR221
Growth in bacteria
  Bacterial resistance: Kanamycin, 50 μg/mL
  Growth temperature: 37°C
  Growth strain: DH5alpha
  Copy number: High Copy
Gene/Insert 1
  Gene/Insert name: tdTomatoMYC fusion
  Tag / fusion protein: MYC (C terminal on insert)
Gene/Insert 2
  Gene/Insert name: EGFP
Gene/Insert 3
  Gene/Insert name: E2CrimsonHA
  Tag / fusion protein: HA (C terminal on insert)
Resource information
  A portion of this plasmid was derived from a plasmid made by: tdTomato from Roger Tsien, UCSD
Terms and licenses: Academic/Nonprofit Terms; Industry Terms: Not Available to Industry
How to cite: pME-BrainbowTEC was a gift from Judith Eisen (Addgene plasmid # 82405 ; http://n2t.net/addgene:82405 ; RRID:Addgene_82405)
