[The description below was written by a language model from this plasmid's Addgene catalogue record and pLannotate feature annotations shown in this document.]
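Description:
pME-BrainbowTEC is a Gateway middle-entry clone built on the pDONR221 backbone, carrying a Brainbow-1.0-style multicolour labelling cassette between attL1 and attL2 sites. It is a small (about 6.6 kb) bacterial shuttle plasmid, propagated at high copy from a ColE1/pUC-type origin and selected with kanamycin through the KanR (aminoglycoside phosphotransferase) gene. rrnB T1 and T2 terminators sit upstream of attL1 to insulate the cassette from read-through. No eukaryotic promoter is annotated within the att-flanked region. As a middle-entry element, the cassette is meant to be combined by LR recombination with a separate promoter-bearing entry clone and a destination vector to build the final expression construct. Short T7 and T3 phage promoters flank the insert.

The payload consists of three fluorescent protein units in tandem, each followed by its own SV40 polyadenylation signal: tdTomato with a C-terminal MYC tag, EGFP, and the far-red E2-Crimson with a C-terminal HA tag. A lox2272 site and a loxP site lie side by side upstream of tdTomato, a second lox2272 sits between tdTomato and EGFP, and a second loxP sits between EGFP and E2-Crimson. Without Cre, only the first unit (tdTomato) is expressed, because its poly(A) signal ends the transcript. Because lox2272 and loxP are mutually incompatible, Cre performs one of two mutually exclusive excisions. Recombination between the lox2272 pair removes tdTomato and places EGFP first, while recombination between the loxP pair removes both tdTomato and EGFP to expose E2-Crimson. This stochastic choice gives individual cells distinct colours, and the epitope tags allow antibody detection of two of the reporters. The plasmid belongs to a MultiSite Gateway toolkit for assembling vertebrate expression constructs. The small lacI, lacZα, large T antigen, dTomato and mNeonGreen fragments in the annotation are probably backbone, linker or tag-region remnants rather than functional genes.
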