Features (pLannotate 1.2.2; 27 found; start..end, strand, type, name):
    121..213     +  CDS            lacI (fragment): lac repressor; lacI; The lac repressor binds to the lac operator to inhibit transcription in E. coli. This inhibition can be relieved by adding lactose or isopropyl-β-D-thiogalactopyranoside (IPTG).
    268..295     -  terminator     rrnB T2 terminator: transcription terminator T2 from the E. coli rrnB gene
    427..470     +  terminator     rrnB T1 terminator: Escherichia coli rrnB; transcription terminator T1 from the E. coli rrnB gene
    517..553     -  CDS            lacZα (fragment): LacZα fragment of β-galactosidase; lacZ fragment
    569..668     +  protein_bind   attL1: mutant version of attL; recombination site for the Gateway® LR reaction LR Clonase™
    668..688     -  CDS            lacZα (fragment): LacZα fragment of β-galactosidase; lacZ fragment
    696..714     +  promoter       T7 promoter: promoter for bacteriophage T7 RNA polymerase
    729..762     +  protein_bind   lox2272: Cre-mediated recombination occurs in the 8-bp core sequence (GGATACTT). lox2272 sites are compatible with each other, but incompatible with loxP or loxN sites (Lee and Saito, 1988). Cre recombinase
    771..804     +  protein_bind   loxP: Cre-mediated recombination occurs in the 8-bp core sequence (GCATACAT). Cre recombinase
    831..2258    +  CDS            tdTomato: tdTomato is a basic (constitutively fluorescent) orange fluorescent protein published in 2004, derived from Discosoma sp.. It is reported to be a somewhat slowly-maturing tandem dimer with low acid sensitivity.
   2320..2403    +  CDS            large T antigen (fragment): large T antigen from SV40 (simian virus 40)
   2426..2547    +  polyA_signal   SV40 poly(A) signal: SV40 polyadenylation signal
   2571..2601    +  CDS            dTomato (fragment): dimeric variant of DsRed fluorescent protein (Shaner et al., 2004) mammalian codon-optimized
   2630..2663    +  protein_bind   lox2272: Cre-mediated recombination occurs in the 8-bp core sequence (GGATACTT). lox2272 sites are compatible with each other, but incompatible with loxP or loxN sites (Lee and Saito, 1988). Cre recombinase
   2691..3407    +  CDS            EGFP: EGFP is a basic (constitutively fluorescent) green fluorescent protein published in 1996, derived from Aequorea victoria. It is reported to be a rapidly-maturing weak dimer with moderate acid sensitivity.
   3435..3518    +  CDS            large T antigen (fragment): large T antigen from SV40 (simian virus 40)
   3541..3662    +  polyA_signal   SV40 poly(A) signal: SV40 polyadenylation signal
   3669..3702    +  protein_bind   loxP: Cre-mediated recombination occurs in the 8-bp core sequence (GCATACAT). Cre recombinase
   3724..4398    +  CDS            E2-Crimson: E2-Crimson is a basic (constitutively fluorescent) far red fluorescent protein published in 2009, derived from Discosoma sp.. It is reported to be a rapidly-maturing tetramer with low acid sensitivity.
   4398..4421    +  CDS            mNeonGreen (fragment): bright monomeric yellow-green fluorescent protein derived from LanYFP (Shaner et al., 2013)
   4474..4557    +  CDS            large T antigen (fragment): large T antigen from SV40 (simian virus 40)
   4580..4701    +  polyA_signal   SV40 poly(A) signal: SV40 polyadenylation signal
   4721..4739    -  promoter       T3 promoter: promoter for bacteriophage T3 RNA polymerase
   4768..4867    -  protein_bind   attL2: mutant version of attL; recombination site for the Gateway® LR reaction LR Clonase™
   4885..4903    -  promoter       T7 promoter: promoter for bacteriophage T7 RNA polymerase
   5037..5846    +  CDS            KanR: aminoglycoside phosphotransferase; aph(3')-Ia; confers resistance to kanamycin in bacteria or G418 (Geneticin®) in eukaryotes
   5993..6581    +  rep_origin     ori: high-copy-number ColE1/pMB1/pBR322/pUC origin of replication
>Addgene plasmid #82405 | pME-BrainbowTEC | depositor full sequence | sequence record 156008 | pME-BrainbowTEC sequence 6643 bps
CTTTCCTGCGTTATCCCCTGATTCTGTGGATAACCGTATTACCGCCTTTGAGTGAGCTGATACCGCTCGC
CGCAGCCGAACGACCGAGCGCAGCGAGTCAGTGAGCGAGGAAGCGGAAGAGCGCCCAATACGCAAACCGC
CTCTCCCCGCGCGTTGGCCGATTCATTAATGCAGCTGGCACGACAGGTTTCCCGACTGGAAAGCGGGCAG
TGAGCGCAACGCAATTAATACGCGTACCGCTAGCCAGGAAGAGTTTGTAGAAACGCAAAAAGGCCATCCG
TCAGGATGGCCTTCTGCTTAGTTTGATGCCTGGCAGTTTATGGCGGGCGTCCTGCCCGCCACCCTCCGGG
CCGTTGCTTCACAACGTTCAAATCCGCTCCCGGCGGATTTGTCCTACTCAGGAGAGCGTTCACCGACAAA
CAACAGATAAAACGAAAGGCCCAGTCTTCCGACTGAGCCTTTCGTTTTATTTGATGCCTGGCAGTTCCCT
ACTCTCGCGTTAACGCTAGCATGGATGTTTTCCCAGTCACGACGTTGTAAAACGACGGCCAGTCTTAAGC
TCGGGCCCCAAATAATGATTTTATTTTGACTGATAGTGACCTGTTCGTTGCAACACATTGATGAGCAATG
CTTTTTTATAATGCCAACTTTGTACAAAAAAGCAGGCTTGTAAAACGACGGCCAGTGAGCGCGCGTAATA
CGACTCACTATAGGGCGAATTGGGTACCATAACTTCGTATAGGATACTTTATACGAAGTTATAACTCGAG
ATAACTTCGTATAGCATACATTATACGAAGTTATACCGGCAGAGGCGCGCCGCCGCCACCATGGTGAGCA
AGGGCGAGGAGGTCATCAAAGAGTTCATGCGCTTCAAGGTGCGCATGGAGGGCTCCATGAACGGCCACGA
GTTCGAGATCGAGGGCGAGGGCGAGGGCCGCCCCTACGAGGGCACCCAGACCGCCAAGCTGAAGGTGACC
AAGGGCGGCCCCCTGCCCTTCGCCTGGGACATCCTGTCCCCCCAGTTCATGTACGGCTCCAAGGCGTACG
TGAAGCACCCCGCCGACATCCCCGATTACAAGAAGCTGTCCTTCCCCGAGGGCTTCAAGTGGGAGCGCGT
GATGAACTTCGAGGACGGCGGTCTGGTGACCGTGACCCAGGACTCCTCCCTGCAGGACGGCACGCTGATC
TACAAGGTGAAGATGCGCGGCACCAACTTCCCCCCCGACGGCCCCGTAATGCAGAAGAAGACCATGGGCT
GGGAGGCCTCCACCGAGCGCCTGTACCCCCGCGACGGCGTGCTGAAGGGCGAGATCCACCAGGCCCTGAA
GCTGAAGGACGGCGGCCACTACCTGGTGGAGTTCAAGACCATCTACATGGCCAAGAAGCCCGTGCAACTG
CCCGGCTACTACTACGTGGACACCAAGCTGGACATCACCTCCCACAACGAGGACTACACCATCGTGGAAC
AGTACGAGCGCTCCGAGGGCCGCCACCACCTGTTCCTGGGGCATGGCACCGGCAGCACCGGCAGCGGCAG
CTCCGGCACCGCCTCCTCCGAGGACAACAACATGGCCGTCATCAAAGAGTTCATGCGCTTCAAGGTGCGC
ATGGAGGGCTCCATGAACGGCCACGAGTTCGAGATCGAGGGCGAGGGCGAGGGCCGCCCCTACGAGGGCA
CCCAGACCGCCAAGCTGAAGGTGACCAAGGGCGGCCCCCTGCCCTTCGCCTGGGACATCCTGTCCCCCCA
GTTCATGTACGGCTCCAAGGCGTACGTGAAGCACCCCGCCGACATCCCCGATTACAAGAAGCTGTCCTTC
CCCGAGGGCTTCAAGTGGGAGCGCGTGATGAACTTCGAGGACGGCGGTCTGGTGACCGTGACCCAGGACT
CCTCCCTGCAGGACGGCACGCTGATCTACAAGGTGAAGATGCGCGGCACCAACTTCCCCCCCGACGGCCC
CGTAATGCAGAAGAAGACCATGGGCTGGGAGGCCTCCACCGAGCGCCTGTACCCCCGCGACGGCGTGCTG
AAGGGCGAGATCCACCAGGCCCTGAAGCTGAAGGACGGCGGCCACTACCTGGTGGAGTTCAAGACCATCT
ACATGGCCAAGAAGCCCGTGCAACTGCCCGGCTACTACTACGTGGACACCAAGCTGGACATCACCTCCCA
CAACGAGGACTACACCATCGTGGAACAGTACGAGCGCTCCGAGGGCCGCCACCACCTGTTCCTGTACGGC
ATGGACGAGCTGTACAAGGAACAAAAACTTATTTCTGAAGAAGATCTGTAGGGCGCGCCAGTGTGCGGCC
GCGACTCTAGATCATAATCAGCCATACCACATTTGTAGAGGTTTTACTTGCTTTAAAAAACCTCCCACAC
CTCCCCCTGAACCTGAAACATAAAATGAATGCAATTGTTGTTGTTAACTTGTTTATTGCAGCTTATAATG
GTTACAAATAAAGCAATAGCATCACAAATTTCACAAATAAAGCATTTTTTTCACTGCATTCTAGTTGTGG
TTTGTCCAAACTCATCAATGTATCTTAAGGCGTAAATTGTAAGCGTTAATGCTCCGAGGGCCGCCACCAC
CTGTTCCTGTAGGAATTGGCCGCGACTCTAGGATCTAGGATAACTTCGTATAGGATACTTTATACGAAGT
TATTGATCCACCGGGCCGGCCGCCGCCACCATGGTGAGCAAGGGCGAGGAGCTGTTCACCGGGGTGGTGC
CCATCCTGGTCGAGCTGGACGGCGACGTAAACGGCCACAAGTTCAGCGTGTCCGGCGAGGGCGAGGGCGA
TGCCACCTACGGCAAGCTGACCCTGAAGTTCATCTGCACCACCGGCAAGCTGCCCGTGCCCTGGCCCACC
CTCGTGACCACCCTGACCTACGGCGTGCAGTGCTTCAGCCGCTACCCCGACCACATGAAGCAGCACGACT
TCTTCAAGTCCGCCATGCCCGAAGGCTACGTCCAGGAGCGCACCATCTTCTTCAAGGACGACGGCAACTA
CAAGACCCGCGCCGAGGTGAAGTTCGAGGGCGACACCCTGGTGAACCGCATCGAGCTGAAGGGCATCGAC
TTCAAGGAGGACGGCAACATCCTGGGGCACAAGCTGGAGTACAACTACAACAGCCACAACGTCTATATCA
TGGCCGACAAGCAGAAGAACGGCATCAAGGTGAACTTCAAGATCCGCCACAACATCGAGGACGGCAGCGT
GCAGCTCGCCGACCACTACCAGCAGAACACCCCCATCGGCGACGGCCCCGTGCTGCTGCCCGACAACCAC
TACCTGAGCACCCAGTCCGCCCTGAGCAAAGACCCCAACGAGAAGCGCGATCACATGGTCCTGCTGGAGT
TCGTGACCGCCGCCGGGATCACTCTCGGCATGGACGAGCTGTACAAGTAGGGCCGGCCAGCGGCCGCGAC
TCTAGATCATAATCAGCCATACCACATTTGTAGAGGTTTTACTTGCTTTAAAAAACCTCCCACACCTCCC
CCTGAACCTGAAACATAAAATGAATGCAATTGTTGTTGTTAACTTGTTTATTGCAGCTTATAATGGTTAC
AAATAAAGCAATAGCATCACAAATTTCACAAATAAAGCATTTTTTTCACTGCATTCTAGTTGTGGTTTGT
CCAAACTCATCAATGTATCTTAATCGAGATAACTTCGTATAGCATACATTATACGAAGTTATACCGTTAA
TTAAGCCGCCACCATGGATAGCACTGAGAACGTCATCAAGCCCTTCATGCGCTTCAAGGTGCACATGGAG
GGCTCCGTGAACGGCCACGAGTTCGAGATCGAGGGCGTGGGCGAGGGCAAGCCCTACGAGGGCACCCAGA
CCGCCAAGCTGCAAGTGACCAAGGGCGGCCCCCTGCCCTTCGCCTGGGACATCCTGTCCCCCCAGTTCTT
CTACGGCTCCAAGGCGTACATCAAGCACCCCGCCGACATCCCCGACTACCTCAAGCAGTCCTTCCCCGAG
GGCTTCAAGTGGGAGCGCGTGATGAACTTCGAGGACGGCGGCGTGGTGACCGTGACCCAGGACTCCTCCC
TGCAGGACGGCACCCTCATCTACCACGTGAAGTTCATCGGCGTGAACTTCCCCTCCGACGGCCCCGTAAT
GCAGAAGAAGACTCTGGGCTGGGAGCCCTCCACTGAGCGCAACTACCCCCGCGACGGCGTGCTGAAGGGC
GAGAACCACATGGCGCTGAAGCTGAAGGGCGGCGGCCACTACCTGTGTGAGTTCAAGTCCATCTACATGG
CCAAGAAGCCCGTGAAGCTGCCCGGCTACCACTACGTGGACTACAAGCTCGACATCACCTCCCACAACGA
GGACTACACCGTGGTGGAGCAGTACGAGCGCGCCGAGGCCCGCCACCACCTGTTCCAGGGCATGGACGAG
CTGTACAAGTACCCATACGACGTCCCAGACTACGCTTAGTTAATTAAAGCGGCCGCGACTCTAGATCATA
ATCAGCCATACCACATTTGTAGAGGTTTTACTTGCTTTAAAAAACCTCCCACACCTCCCCCTGAACCTGA
AACATAAAATGAATGCAATTGTTGTTGTTAACTTGTTTATTGCAGCTTATAATGGTTACAAATAAAGCAA
TAGCATCACAAATTTCACAAATAAAGCATTTTTTTCACTGCATTCTAGTTGTGGTTTGTCCAAACTCATC
AATGTATCTTAAGAGCTCCAGCTTTTGTTCCCTTTAGTGAGGGTTAATTGCGCGCTTGGCGTAATCATGG
TCATAGCACCCAGCTTTCTTGTACAAAGTTGGCATTATAAGAAAGCATTGCTTATCAATTTGTTGCAACG
AACAGGTCACTATCAGTCAAAATAAAATCATTATTTGCCATCCAGCTGATATCCCCTATAGTGAGTCGTA
TTACATGGTCATAGCTGTTTCCTGGCAGCTCTGGCCCGTGTCTCAAAATCTCTGATGTTACATTGCACAA
GATAAAATAATATCATCATGAACAATAAAACTGTCTGCTTACATAAACAGTAATACAAGGGGTGTTATGA
GCCATATTCAACGGGAAACGTCGAGGCCGCGATTAAATTCCAACATGGATGCTGATTTATATGGGTATAA
ATGGGCTCGCGATAATGTCGGGCAATCAGGTGCGACAATCTATCGCTTGTATGGGAAGCCCGATGCGCCA
GAGTTGTTTCTGAAACATGGCAAAGGTAGCGTTGCCAATGATGTTACAGATGAGATGGTCAGACTAAACT
GGCTGACGGAATTTATGCCTCTTCCGACCATCAAGCATTTTATCCGTACTCCTGATGATGCATGGTTACT
CACCACTGCGATCCCCGGAAAAACAGCATTCCAGGTATTAGAAGAATATCCTGATTCAGGTGAAAATATT
GTTGATGCGCTGGCAGTGTTCCTGCGCCGGTTGCATTCGATTCCTGTTTGTAATTGTCCTTTTAACAGCG
ATCGCGTATTTCGTCTCGCTCAGGCGCAATCACGAATGAATAACGGTTTGGTTGATGCGAGTGATTTTGA
TGACGAGCGTAATGGCTGGCCTGTTGAACAAGTCTGGAAAGAAATGCATAAACTTTTGCCATTCTCACCG
GATTCAGTCGTCACTCATGGTGATTTCTCACTTGATAACCTTATTTTTGACGAGGGGAAATTAATAGGTT
GTATTGATGTTGGACGAGTCGGAATCGCAGACCGATACCAGGATCTTGCCATCCTATGGAACTGCCTCGG
TGAGTTTTCTCCTTCATTACAGAAACGGCTTTTTCAAAAATATGGTATTGATAATCCTGATATGAATAAA
TTGCAGTTTCATTTGATGCTCGATGAGTTTTTCTAATCAGAATTGGTTAATTGGTTGTAACACTGGCAGA
GCATTACGCTGACTTGACGGGACGGCGCAAGCTCATGACCAAAATCCCTTAACGTGAGTTACGCGTCGTT
CCACTGAGCGTCAGACCCCGTAGAAAAGATCAAAGGATCTTCTTGAGATCCTTTTTTTCTGCGCGTAATC
TGCTGCTTGCAAACAAAAAAACCACCGCTACCAGCGGTGGTTTGTTTGCCGGATCAAGAGCTACCAACTC
TTTTTCCGAAGGTAACTGGCTTCAGCAGAGCGCAGATACCAAATACTGTTCTTCTAGTGTAGCCGTAGTT
AGGCCACCACTTCAAGAACTCTGTAGCACCGCCTACATACCTCGCTCTGCTAATCCTGTTACCAGTGGCT
GCTGCCAGTGGCGATAAGTCGTGTCTTACCGGGTTGGACTCAAGACGATAGTTACCGGATAAGGCGCAGC
GGTCGGGCTGAACGGGGGGTTCGTGCACACAGCCCAGCTTGGAGCGAACGACCTACACCGAACTGAGATA
CCTACAGCGTGAGCTATGAGAAAGCGCCACGCTTCCCGAAGGGAGAAAGGCGGACAGGTATCCGGTAAGC
GGCAGGGTCGGAACAGGAGAGCGCACGAGGGAGCTTCCAGGGGGAAACGCCTGGTATCTTTATAGTCCTG
TCGGGTTTCGCCACCTCTGACTTGAGCGTCGATTTTTGTGATGCTCGTCAGGGGGGCGGAGCCTATGGAA
AAACGCCAGCAACGCGGCCTTTTTACGGTTCCTGGCCTTTTGCTGGCCTTTTGCTCACATGTT
