>Addgene plasmid #82405 | pME-BrainbowTEC | addgene partial sequence | sequence record 164827 | inTdTomato5-3 5'-CCTCCGAGGACAACAACATGG-3'
TGCGCTTCAAGGTGCGCATGGAGGGCTCCATGAACGGCCACGAGTTCGAGATCGAGGGCGAGGGCGAGGG
CCGCCCCTACGAGGGCACCCAGACCGCCAAGCTGAAGGTGACCAAGGGCGGCCCCCTGCCCTTCGCCTGG
GACATCCTGTCCCCCCAGTTCATGTACGGCTCCAAGGCGTACGTGAAGCACCCCGCCGACATCCCCGATT
ACAAGAAGCTGTCCTTCCCCGAGGGCTTCAAGTGGGAGCGCGTGATGAACTTCGAGGACGGCGGTCTGGT
GACCGTGACCCAGGACTCCTCCCTGCAGGACGGCACGCTGATCTACAAGGTGAAGATGCGCGGCACCAAC
TTCCCCCCCGACGGCCCCGTAATGCAGAAGAAGACCATGGGCTGGGAGGCCTCCACCGAGCGCCTGTACC
CCCGCGACGGCGTGCTGAAGGGCGAGATCCACCAGGCCCTGAAGCTGAAGGACGGCGGCCACTACCTGGT
GGAGTTCAAGACCATCTACATGGCCAAGAAGCCCGTGCAACTGCCCGGCTACTACTACGTGGACACCAAG
CTGGACATCACCTCCCACAACGAGGACTACACCATCGTGGAACAGTACGAGCGCTCCGAGGGCCGCCACC
ACCTGTTCCTGG
