>Addgene plasmid #82405 | pME-BrainbowTEC | addgene partial sequence | sequence record 164829 | EGFP-C 5'-CATGGTCCTGCTGGAGTTCGTG-3'
TGGACGAGCTGTACAAGTAGGGCCGGCCAGCGGCCGCGACTCTAGATCATAATCAGCCATACCACATTTG
TAGAGGTTTTACTTGCTTTAAAAAACCTCCCACACCTCCCCCTGAACCTGAAACATAAAATGAATGCAAT
TGTTGTTGTTAACTTGTTTATTGCAGCTTATAATGGTTACAAATAAAGCAATAGCATCACAAATTTCACA
AATAAAGCATTTTTTTCACTGCATTCTAGTTGTGGTTTGTCCAAACTCATCAATGTATCTTAATCGAGAT
AACTTCGTATAGCATACATTATACGAAGTTATACCGTTAATTAAGCCGCCACCATGGATAGCACTGAGAA
CGTCATCAAGCCCTTCATGCGCTTCAAGGTGCACATGGAGGGCTCCGTGAACGGCCACGAGTTCGAGATC
GAGGGCGTGGGCGAGGGCAAGCCCTACGAGGGCACCCAGACCGCCAAGCTGCAAGTGACCAAGGGCGGCC
CCCTGCCCTTCGCCTGGGACATCCTGTCCCCCCAGTTCTTCTACGGCTCCAAGGCGTACATCAAGCACCC
CGCCGACATCCCCGACTACCTCAAGCAGTCCTTCCCCGAGGGCTTCAAGTGGGAGCGCGTGATGAACTTC
GAGGACGGCGGCGTGGTGACCGTGACCCAGGACTCCTCCCTGCAGGACGGCACCCTCATCTACCACGTGA
AGTTCATCGGCGTGAACTTCCCCTCCGACGGCCCCGTAATGCAGAAGAAGACTCTGGGCTGGGAGCCCTC
CACTGAGCGCAACTACCCCCGCGACGGCGTGCTGAAGGGCGAGAACCACATGGCGCTGAAGCTGAAGGGC
GGCGGCCACTACCTGTGTGAGTTCAAGTCCATCTACATGGCCAAGAAGCCCGTGAAGCTGCCCGGCTACC
ACTACGTGGACTACAAGCTCGACATCACCTCCCACAACGAGGACTACACCGTG
